>Addgene plasmid #168593 | pDONR223 HCoV-HKU1 NSP9_stop | depositor partial sequence | sequence record 326802 | Inserted CDS with Stop codon
ATGAATAATGAGTTGATGCCTCATAAATTAAAAATACAAGTTGTTAATAGTGGTTCTGATATGAATTGTA
ATATTCCTACTCAATGTTATTATAATAATGGTAGTAGTGGTAGAATAGTTTATGCTGTTCTTAGTGATGT
TGATGGTCTTAAGTATACTAAGATAATGAAAGATGATGGAAATTGTGTTGTTTTAGAGCTTGATCCTCCT
TGTAAATTTTCTATACAAGATGTTAAGGGACTTAAAATTAAGTATCTTTATTTTATTAAAGGATGTAACA
CTTTAGCTAGAGGGTGGGTTGTTGGTACTTTATCTTCAACAATTAGATTGCAG
