[The description below was written by a language model from this plasmid's Addgene catalogue record.]
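Description:
pDONR223 HCoV-HKU1 NSP9_stop is a Gateway Entry clone built on the pDONR223 donor backbone (listed as about 5 kb without insert) and propagated in E. coli under spectinomycin selection. The record lists the copy number as unknown, and no feature table is provided, so the origin of replication and the exact arrangement of recombination sites are not documented here. As an Entry clone made by Gateway cloning, the insert would normally sit between attL sites generated by the BP reaction, replacing the donor vector's counter-selection cassette. M13 forward and reverse primer sites flank the insert for sequence verification.

The payload is a 330 bp open reading frame encoding NSP9, a non-structural protein of human coronavirus HKU1 that is produced by proteolytic processing of the ORF1ab replicase polyprotein. In coronaviruses generally, NSP9 is a small single-stranded RNA-binding protein associated with the replication–transcription complex. The "_stop" suffix suggests that this version retains a terminal stop codon, which would make it suited to native or N-terminally tagged expression rather than C-terminal fusions, although the record does not say this explicitly.

The Entry vector itself has no stated promoter for expressing the insert and serves as a shuttle. An LR recombination reaction moves the NSP9 coding sequence into any compatible Gateway Destination vector, which then supplies the promoter, tags and host-specific elements. The plasmid belongs to a collection of human coronavirus protein-coding sequences assembled as a flexible, multipurpose Entry clone resource.
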