Addgene plasmid #168593: pDONR223 HCoV-HKU1 NSP9_stop
Purpose: Gateway-compatible Entry vector
Depositing lab: Fritz Roth. Depositing organization: Sinai Health System. Publication: A resource of human coronavirus protein-coding sequences in a flexible, multipurpose Gateway Entry clone collection. Weller B, Lin CW, Pogoutse O, Sauer M, Marin-de la Rosa N, Strobel A, Young V, Knapp JJ, Rayhan A, Falter C, Kim DK, Roth FP, Falter-Braun P. G3 (Bethesda). 2023 Jul 5;13(7):jkad105. doi: 10.1093/g3journal/jkad105. PubMed 37267226.
Backbone
  Vector backbone: pDONR223
  Backbone manufacturer: Rual et al, Genome Res. 14:2128-2135, 2004.
  Backbone size w/o insert (bp): 5005
  Vector type: Other
Growth in bacteria
  Bacterial resistance: Spectinomycin, 50 μg/mL
  Growth temperature: 37°C
  Growth strain: DH5alpha
  Copy number: Unknown
Gene/Insert
  Gene/Insert name: NSP9
  Species: Other
  Insert size (bp): 330
  Entrez Gene: ORF1ab (a.k.a. HCHV1gp1)
  Cloning method: Gateway Cloning
  Sequencing primers: 5′ m13-For; 3′ m13-Rev
Resource information
  A portion of this plasmid was derived from a plasmid made by: Falter-Braun Lab
Terms and licenses: Academic/Nonprofit Terms; Industry Terms
How to cite: pDONR223 HCoV-HKU1 NSP9_stop was a gift from Fritz Roth (Addgene plasmid # 168593 ; http://n2t.net/addgene:168593 ; RRID:Addgene_168593)
